Addgene plasmid #243707: pJL347
Purpose: A piggyBac vector containing the COX5B coding sequences, modified with silent mutations to allow for PCR-based analysis, along with endogenous promoter and UTRs.
Depositing lab: Jonathan Weissman. Depositing organization: Whitehead Institute for Biomedical Research. Publication: Proximity-specific ribosome profiling reveals the logic of localized mitochondrial translation. Luo J, Khandwala S, Hu J, Lee SY, Hickey KL, Levine ZG, Harper JW, Ting AY, Weissman JS. Cell. 2025 Aug 25:S0092-8674(25)00916-X. doi: 10.1016/j.cell.2025.08.002. PubMed 40876456.
Backbone
  Vector backbone: pJL240
  Backbone manufacturer: Weissman Lab
  Vector type: Mammalian Expression
  Selectable markers: Puromycin
Growth in bacteria
  Bacterial resistance: Ampicillin, 100 μg/mL
  Growth temperature: 37°C
  Growth strain: NEB Stable
  Copy number: High Copy
Gene/Insert
  Gene/Insert name: UTRs and CDS of COX5B
  Species: H. sapiens (human)
  Entrez Gene: COX5B (a.k.a. COXVB)
  Promoter: endogenous promoter
  Cloning method: Gibson Cloning
Terms and licenses: Academic/Nonprofit Terms; Industry Terms: Not Available to Industry
Depositor comments: The depositor confirms that discrepancies between the depositor's sequence and Addgene's sequences have no functional consequences.
How to cite: pJL347 was a gift from Jonathan Weissman (Addgene plasmid # 243707 ; http://n2t.net/addgene:243707 ; RRID:Addgene_243707)
