[The description below was written by a language model from this plasmid's Addgene catalogue record and pLannotate feature annotations shown in this document.]
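Description:
pJL347 is a 9.3 kb mammalian expression plasmid built on the pJL240 piggyBac backbone, designed for transposase-mediated integration of a human COX5B transgene into the genome of cultured cells. In bacteria it is maintained through a high-copy ColE1/pUC-type origin and selected with ampicillin via the β-lactamase gene and its promoter. An f1 origin and remnants of a pBluescript-style lacZα/lac promoter region are also present as backbone carry-over.

The payload is the COX5B coding sequence, which encodes a subunit of cytochrome c oxidase (complex IV of the mitochondrial respiratory chain). According to the record it is placed under its endogenous promoter and flanked by its native 5′ and 3′ UTRs rather than driven by a heterologous promoter. The feature table annotates only the coding sequence, and the large unannotated stretches on either side of it presumably hold these regulatory regions. The coding sequence carries silent mutations that leave the protein unchanged but allow the transgene-derived sequence to be distinguished from the endogenous gene in PCR-based assays. A separate cassette in the opposite orientation uses the human PGK promoter to express puromycin N-acetyltransferase, followed by a WPRE to enhance expression, allowing selection of stably integrated cells with puromycin.

The piggyBac terminal repeats are not called out by the automated annotation. The short fragments labelled as phage lambda portal protein near the cassette boundaries may be stuffer or spurious matches rather than functional elements. The associated study concerns localized translation at mitochondria, consistent with use of this construct to express a near-native, trackable COX5B mRNA.
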