Features (pLannotate 1.2.2; 16 found; start..end, strand, type, name):
      1..105     -  promoter       AmpR promoter: bla
    158..586     -  rep_origin     f1 ori (sequence partly withheld): f1 bacteriophage origin of replication; arrow indicates direction of (+) strand synthesis
    591..746     -  CDS            lacZα (fragment): LacZα fragment of β-galactosidase; lacZ fragment
    748..867     +  CDS            B (fragment): PORTL_LAMBD - Experimental evidence at protein level: Swiss-Prot protein existence level 1. Forms the portal vertex of the capsid (PubMed:6228056, PubMed:6232391). This portal plays critical roles in head assembly, genome packaging, neck/tail attachment, and genome ejection (Probable). The portal protein multimerizes as a single ring-shaped homododecamer arranged around a central channel (PubMed:6232391). Binds to the terminase subunits to form the packaging machine (PubMed:7799432). From Escherichia phage lambda (Bacteriophage lambda).
   1403..1991    -  misc_feature   WPRE: woodchuck hepatitis virus posttranscriptional regulatory element
   1994..2015    -  misc_feature   MCS (fragment): pBluescript multiple cloning site
   2022..2618    -  CDS            PuroR (fragment): puromycin N-acetyltransferase; pac from Streptomyces; confers resistance to puromycin
   2630..3130    -  promoter       hPGK promoter: human phosphoglycerate kinase 1 promoter
   5163..5549    +  CDS            COX5B: COX5B_HUMAN - Experimental evidence at protein level: Swiss-Prot protein existence level 1. Component of the cytochrome c oxidase, the last enzyme in the mitochondrial electron transport chain which drives oxidative phosphorylation. The respiratory chain contains 3 multisubunit complexes succinate dehydrogenase (complex II, CII), ubiquinol- cytochrome c oxidoreductase (cytochrome b-c1 complex, complex III, CIII) and cytochrome c oxidase (complex IV, CIV), that cooperate to transfer electrons derived from NADH and succinate to molecular oxygen, creating an electrochemical gradient over the inne
   6766..7233    +  CDS            B (fragment): PORTL_LAMBD - Experimental evidence at protein level: Swiss-Prot protein existence level 1. Forms the portal vertex of the capsid (PubMed:6228056, PubMed:6232391). This portal plays critical roles in head assembly, genome packaging, neck/tail attachment, and genome ejection (Probable). The portal protein multimerizes as a single ring-shaped homododecamer arranged around a central channel (PubMed:6232391). Binds to the terminase subunits to form the packaging machine (PubMed:7799432). From Escherichia phage lambda (Bacteriophage lambda).
   7271..7287    -  protein_bind   lac operator: The lac repressor binds to the lac operator to inhibit transcription in E. coli. This inhibition can be relieved by adding lactose or isopropyl-β-D-thiogalactopyranoside (IPTG). lac repressor encoded by lacI
   7295..7325    -  promoter       lac promoter: promoter for the E. coli lac operon
   7340..7361    -  protein_bind   CAP binding site: CAP binding activates transcription in the presence of cAMP. E. coli catabolite activator protein
   7374..7466    -  CDS            lacI (fragment): lac repressor; lacI; The lac repressor binds to the lac operator to inhibit transcription in E. coli. This inhibition can be relieved by adding lactose or isopropyl-β-D-thiogalactopyranoside (IPTG).
   7649..8237    -  rep_origin     ori: high-copy-number ColE1/pMB1/pBR322/pUC origin of replication
   8408..9268    -  CDS            AmpR: β-lactamase; bla; confers resistance to ampicillin, carbenicillin, and related antibiotics
>Addgene plasmid #243707 | pJL347 | addgene full sequence | sequence record 489300 | Addgene NGS Result
ACTCTTCCTTTTTCAATATTATTGAAGCATTTATCAGGGTTATTGTCTCATGAGCGGATACATATTTGAA
TGTATTTAGAAAAATAAACAAATAGGGGTTCCGCGCACATTTCCCCGAAAAGTGCCACCTAAATTGTAAG
CGTTAATATTTTGTTAAAATTCGCGTTAAATTTTTGTTAAATCAGCTCATTTTTTAACCAATAGGCCGAA
ATCGGCAAAATCCCTTATAAATCAAAAGAATAGACCGAGATAGGGT
[37 nt withheld, positions 257-293]
AAAGAACGTGGACTCCAACGTCAAAGG
[49 nt withheld, positions 321-369]
T
[91 nt withheld, positions 371-461]
G
[124 nt withheld, positions 463-586]
CCCATTCGCCATTCAGGCTGCGCAACTGTTGGGAAGGGCGATCGGTGCGGGCCTCTTCGCTATTACGCCA
GCTGGCGAAAGGGGGATGTGCTGCAAGGCGATTAAGTTGGGTAACGCCAGGGTTTTCCCAGTCACGACGT
TGTAAAACGACGGCCAGTGAGCGCGCCTCGTTCATTCACGTTTTTGAACCCGTGGAGGACGGGCAGACTC
GCGGTGCAAATGTGTTTTACAGCGTGATGGAGCAGATGAAGATGCTCGACACGCTGCAGAACACGCAGCT
AGATTAACCCTAGAAAGATAATCATATTGTGACGTACGTTAAAGATAATCATGTGTAAAATTGACGCATG
TGTTTTATCGGTCTGTATATCGAGGTTTATTTATTAATTTGAATAGATATTAAGTTTTATTATATTTACA
CTTACATACTAATAATAAATTCAACAAACAATTTATTTATGTTTATTTATTTATTAAAAAAAACAAAAAC
TCAAAATTTCTTCTATAAAGTAACAAAACTTTTATGAGGGACAGCCCCCCCCCAAAGCCCCCAGGGATGT
AATTACGTCCCTCCCCCGCTAGGGGGCAGCAGCGAGCCGCCCGGGGCTCCGCTCCGGTCCGGCGCTCCCC
CCGCATCCCCGAGCCGGCAGCGTGCGGGGACAGCCCGGGCACGGGGAAGGTGGCACGGGATCGCTTTCCT
CTGAACGCTTCTCGCTGCTCTTTGAGCCTGCAGACACCTGGGGGGATACGGGGAAAAGGCCTCCAGGGTT
TATTACAGGGACAGCAGAGATCCAGTTTGGTTAATTAGCTAGCGATGCGGGGAGGCGGCCCAAAGGGAGA
TCCGACTCGTCTGAGGGCGAAGGCGAAGACGCGGAAGAGGCCGCAGAGCCGGCAGCAGGCCGCGGGAAGG
AAGGTCCGCTGGATTGAGGGCCGAAGGGACGTAGCAGAAGGACGTCCCGCGCAGAATCCAGGTGGCAACA
CAGGCGAGCAGCCAAGGAAAGGACGATGATTTCCCCGACAACACCACGGAATTGTCAGTGCCCAACAGCC
GAGCCCCTGTCCAGCAGCGGGCAAGGCAGGCGGCGATGAGTTCCGCCGTGGCAATAGGGAGGGGGAAAGC
GAAAGTCCCGGAAAGGAGCTGACAGGTGGTGGCAATGCCCCAACCAGTGGGGGTTGCGTCAGCAAACACA
GTGCACACCACGCCACGTTGCCTGACAACGGGCCACAACTCCTCATAAAGAGACAGCAACCAGGATTTAT
ACAAGGAGGAGAAAATGAAAGCCATACGGGAAGCAATAGCATGATACAAAGGCATTAAAGCAGCGTATCC
ACATAGCGTAAAAGGAGCAACATAGTTAAGAATACCAGTCAATCTTTCACAAATTTTGTAATCCAGAGGT
TGATTACCGATAAGCTTGATATCGAATTCTTAACTGGCACCGGGCTTGCGGGTCATGCACCAGGTGCGCG
GTCCTTCGGGCACCTCGACGTCGGCGGTGACGGTGAAGCCGAGCCGCTCGTAGAAGGGGAGGTTGCGGGG
CGCGGAGGTCTCCAGGAAGGCGGGCACCCCGGCGCGCTCGGCCGCCTCCACTCCGGGGAGCACGACGGCG
CTGCCCAGACCCTTGCCCTGGTGGTCGGGCGAGACGCCGACGGTGGCCAGGAACCACGCGGGCTCCTTGG
GCCGGTGCGGCGCCAGGAGGCCTTCCATCTGTTGCTGCGCGGCCAGCCGGGAACCGCTCAACTCGGCCAT
GCGCGGGCCGATCTCGGCGAACACCGCCCCCGCTTCGACGCTCTCCGGCGTGGTCCAGACCGCCACGGCG
GCGCCGTCGTCCGCGACCCACACCTTGCCGATGTCGAGCCCGACGCGCGTGAGGAAGAGTTCTTGCAGCT
CGGTGACCCGCTCGATGTGGCGGTCCGGATCGACGGTGTGGCGCGTGGCGGGGTAGTCGGCGAACGCGGC
GGCGAGGGTGCGTACGGCCCTGGGGACGTCGTCGCGGGTGGCGAGGCGCACCGTGGGCTTGTACTCGGTC
ATGGTGGTACCCCCTGGGGAGAGAGGTCGGTGATTCGGTCAACGAGGGAGCCGACTGCCGACGTGCGCTC
CGGAGGCTTGCAGAATGCGGAACACCGCGCGGGCAGGAACAGGGCCCACACTACCGCCCCACACCCCGCC
TCCCGCACCGCCCCTTCCCGGCCGCTGCTCTCGGCGCGCCCTGCTGAGCAGCCGCTATTGGCCACAGCCC
ATCGCGGTCGGCGCGCTGCCATTGCTCCCTGGCGCTGTCCGTCTGCGAGGGTACTAGTGAGACGTGCGGC
TTCCGTTTGTCACGTCCGGCACGCCGCGAACCGCAAGGAACCTTCCCGACTTAGGGGCGGAGCAGGAAGC
GTCGCCGGGGGGCCCACAAGGGTAGCGGCGAAGATCCGGGTGACGCTGCGAACGGACGTGAAGAATGTGC
GAGACCCAGGGTCGGCGCCGCTGCGTTTCCCGGAACCACGCCCAGAGCAGCCGCGTCCCTGCGCAAACCC
AGGGCTGCCTTGGAAAAGGCGCAAACGCGTCAAAGGAGACCTGAGGGACTGGGTGTGAGTTGACAGTGGT
GGGAGCTGGAAGCAGCAAGGGATGCGGGGACATCTGGGGAGCCTGGACCTGACCTTGGAGCTCACTCACA
CAATCTAAATAATCCCAGAGTGAGGCTGAGGTTTTCCTGAGTTGGATGAGGGCCTGCGAAAATTTCCTAT
TATTAGGCAAGCCTACTATGAGAGTGAGAAGCCTAAACTCAATTTCCATTTTATAGCCTGGAGTAAACCA
CTTCTGGTCAGGCAGCAGGGAATCATAACATATCAGAGCTGAATACCTCACTGGTTTGCTGAGGGGCAAG
TTAGTAGGTGTTCCTCAGAAAGGATTTTGTGGTCAATTAAGACAGGGAAACTCTGGCTTAAACTGCAGGT
AAATTAAATAAGAGGTCTTTACTGCAAGCCTAATCAGAGCCTTTATTATGCTAGTGTCCATCTCCAAAAG
GGTGGTCATCAAATGCAGGCCCTCCCTGTCTTGACCAAGTCCTTTTTCTTGAGATCATGTCTTGAGACTT
GGATGCCATGCAATACACTTTGGGAAATACTAACCTAGTTGAACGACAGTTTTACTGATGTAGAAATGGC
GGCCCAAAGGATAAAAAGTAGCTGAACTAGCTGGTGGGGCTACTTTCCAGACCAATGCTTTTTTCTCCTG
CCTAAGACCTTAACCACAGTTGCAAATTAACTACAGATCCTCAGAATTTTCGCCCAATTCAACTTGGAGG
GGTTGCAGTGGAGGTGAGGGAGAAGGGAGTAACAGTGAAGCCATTCAAAGCAAAAACCACCTTTAAAGAA
ATTTTGGCCTTAGAATACAGGGTTTTTTTTTTTTTTTTTTAATTGGTGGAGGGGGCACCCAGGAAGACCA
GACGTGCTCCTGTGAAGCAACGCTCCACCACGTCCTTTTGAAAATACCGTAGCCTGCATGAGACAGGCGG
GAGCACCTAAGCCTTCAACTCTCCCCATGTTGCCTCCAATTGACCTCACTGGGCCAGGAAAAGCCCTATA
AACTGGTTTTGTATACTCTATCCAAGTAGTAAATTTACTAAAATTACTGGATCCTACTATATACCAGACC
TCTGCAAGGCATTGAAGATTCAATGATGAGCATTAATTCCCACTCTAAGGGGATTTTTCTATCTGGTAGG
GAAACTCAGATACCGCATGCAGCTAGCCTGTCACAGGGCTATACTGACTAAAGCTCACCCTAAGAAATTT
GCACATCTTAGCCTATGGGCAACGGGAAGCCATGGACGGAATATGTTTTCCGTTTCAAACAAGGAACTCC
AGTCACAGCAGGCTCTAACTCCATTTCCTATTATCAACTCCCCTTCCTGCTCCTCCTCCCTTAGTAGCCT
CGAAAAAGAGTGGCCACTTCCTTCACATCACCAGGGCCTTGGTCCTGGTAGGGGGTCCCGCCCCCGGCCC
TGTCCTCCTCCCCAGGCCGGGACCTCCGCGCCTCCCACACACAGTACAACTCTAACACGAAACTGGGCCA
GGACTGCAGGTAGGTCCCGTCCAATGCGACACGCTCGCGACGGCCCACGCACTGCCAGAACCAGCCCTGC
CACTAACCAGCCTAGTAAGGAACGCAGTGATCTTTAGGAGCCCACTTCTAAATTCAAATCATTTGGGGTT
CAGTAAGTCTCTTCACAGACGGGGACCTAATAGCTTCCATTAGCAGCCTCCACGTTTGCTGAACACGACT
ACGGGGCCAGACCCACAGGAACTCCAATGTGGTTCAGCCGCTCAACTCCAGGGACCAAAAAGACTTTCCC
ACCTCCCAGCGTTATTAAAGGCAACCCCGCCCCCAAGCCTCAGCCACTACGCGGTGCAGAAAGAGGCAGA
GCTGGGCATGCGCAATTTCCGCCCCCGCCACAGTCTTGGGAGTGGGCGGGCTCGAGGGCTGGGAGGAAGC
CGAAAGCTGACCGAGAGGAGAAAGAAGCCCGCCCCCGGAAGTCCCTCCTGTCTCTGCAGCTTGTTCCCGG
AAGTTTTGCTGCTAGTCGCGGACGCAATGGCTTCAAGGTTACTTCGCGGAGCTGGAACGCTGGCCGCGCA
GGCCCTGAGGGCTCGCGGCCCCAGTGGCGCGGCTGCGATGCGCTCCATGGCATCTGGAGGTGGTGTTCCC
ACTGATGAAGAGCAGGCGACTGGGTTGGAGAGGGAGATCATGCTGGCTGCAAAGAAGGGACTGGACCCAT
ACAATGTACTGGCCCCAAAGGGAGCTTCAGGCACCAGGGAAGACCCTAATTTAGTCCCCAGCATCAGCAA
CAAGAGAATAGTAGGCTGCATCTGTGAAGAGGACAATACCAGCGTCGTCTGGTTTTGGCTGCACAAAGGC
GAGGCCCAGCGATGCCCCCGCTGTGGAGCCCATTACAAGCTGGTGCCCCAGCAGCTGGCACACTGAGCAC
CTGCACTAAATTACTCAAAATGTGCTGTAAAGTTTCTTCTTTCCAGTAAAGACTAGCCATTGCATTGGCT
CCTTCTCCCATAGATGGCTGGTCTTATTTCTTACCCGTATTCTTTGGTAGGCATGGAATATGCTTATTTT
GGGAAAAGCTGTCTGTTAATGCTAGCTTGCCATCCACTTACTGAAAGTGTATAACCAGTGTATAGTGCTT
AGATTAATAATAAGAATAGATCGACAACCCGTAATGCAATGAATGGGACCACCTGGTATGAGAGAAAGGG
GCGGGCTGAGGAGTCAGGCTGACAGGACTTAAAATATTGGCTCCATCATTTGGCTCTATCTCTGTGGACA
TGTTCTCTGGGGGTCAAGTACAACTACAAAAAGGTAAGTACCTTACAAGGTGCTTAATATGTAAAGAGCT
GAGTGGATAGTAGGTCCTCACAGTATCCTCATAGAGACAGGGTGGCCTTGTGAAGAGAGTTTTGGGGATT
TTGAAGTCTTGAGGGACCCAGGTGCAAAGTAAGAATTCATGGGGATACCAGCAGCAAAATTCAGAATATG
GAACAATTTCAGAAATCACTGACCATGTTTCTTCAAATAAATTGCAAGGAGTGGGGGGAAAAGCTAGGGA
GAACATGTGGAGAAACAGATAAGGGAGATACCAGTCAGCAGCATGCACACCTTGTTTAGATCTTGATTTG
AAAACAATTATAAAGGAAAAAAAATTGAGAAGAATTTGAACTCTGGATATTTGATATGTAGACATTTACC
ACCCTTTCAGGTATTTATATAGTTTTGTTTTGTTTTTTTTAATGCTTGAGATACGCACAGGAATAAGGGA
GGGGAGAAATGCCAAAAAAGCCCACTTTAGCTGCTTCATACCTGTGACACCTTGGGACAAGTTAAAATCT
CAAAACCCTCTTACCTACAAAATGGAAATACCTTTTCATTTTGTGTGGAGATTAGCCAGAGGTGGCTTCA
GTTACTATCTTCACAAAATTGGTCGAAAGTAGGTATTTCAGTGGGAGCTGATAGAGTCAGAGAAAAGCCC
CTTCCCCTCATCTTGCCCATCCTGAAGGGTTTAAATCAAGCGGCGACTGAGATGTCCTAAATGCACAGCG
ACGGATTCGCGCTATTTAGAAAGAGAGAGCAATATTTCAAGAATGCATGCGTCAATTTTACGCAGACTAT
CTTTCTAGGGTTAATCTAGCTGCATCAGGATCATATCGTCGGGTCTTTTTTCCGGCTCAGTCATCGCCCA
AGCTGGCGCTATCTGGGCATCGGGGAGGAAGAAGCCCGTGCCTTTTCCCGCGAGGTTGAAGCGGCATGGA
AAGAGTTTGCCGAGGATGACTGCTGCTGCATTGACGTTGAGCGAAAACGCACGTTTACCATGATGATTCG
GGAAGGTGTGGCCATGCACGCCTTTAACGGTGAACTGTTCGTTCAGGCCACCTGGGATACCAGTTCGTCG
CGGCTTTTCCGGACACAGTTCCGGATGGTCAGCCCGAAGCGCATCAGCAACCCGAACAATACCGGCGACA
GCCGGAACTGCCGTGCCGGTGTGCAGATTAATGACAGCGGTGCGGCGCTGGGATATTACGTCAGCGAGGA
CGGGTATCCTGGCTGGATGCCGCAGAAATGGACATGGATACCCCGTGAGTTACCCGGCGGGCGCGCTTGG
CGTAATCATGGTCATAGCTGTTTCCTGTGTGAAATTGTTATCCGCTCACAATTCCACACAACATACGAGC
CGGAAGCATAAAGTGTAAAGCCTGGGGTGCCTAATGAGTGAGCTAACTCACATTAATTGCGTTGCGCTCA
CTGCCCGCTTTCCAGTCGGGAAACCTGTCGTGCCAGCTGCATTAATGAATCGGCCAACGCGCGGGGAGAG
GCGGTTTGCGTATTGGGCGCTCTTCCGCTTCCTCGCTCACTGACTCGCTGCGCTCGGTCGTTCGGCTGCG
GCGAGCGGTATCAGCTCACTCAAAGGCGGTAATACGGTTATCCACAGAATCAGGGGATAACGCAGGAAAG
AACATGTGAGCAAAAGGCCAGCAAAAGGCCAGGAACCGTAAAAAGGCCGCGTTGCTGGCGTTTTTCCATA
GGCTCCGCCCCCCTGACGAGCATCACAAAAATCGACGCTCAAGTCAGAGGTGGCGAAACCCGACAGGACT
ATAAAGATACCAGGCGTTTCCCCCTGGAAGCTCCCTCGTGCGCTCTCCTGTTCCGACCCTGCCGCTTACC
GGATACCTGTCCGCCTTTCTCCCTTCGGGAAGCGTGGCGCTTTCTCATAGCTCACGCTGTAGGTATCTCA
GTTCGGTGTAGGTCGTTCGCTCCAAGCTGGGCTGTGTGCACGAACCCCCCGTTCAGCCCGACCGCTGCGC
CTTATCCGGTAACTATCGTCTTGAGTCCAACCCGGTAAGACACGACTTATCGCCACTGGCAGCAGCCACT
GGTAACAGGATTAGCAGAGCGAGGTATGTAGGCGGTGCTACAGAGTTCTTGAAGTGGTGGCCTAACTACG
GCTACACTAGAAGAACAGTATTTGGTATCTGCGCTCTGCTGAAGCCAGTTACCTTCGGAAAAAGAGTTGG
TAGCTCTTGATCCGGCAAACAAACCACCGCTGGTAGCGGTGGTTTTTTTGTTTGCAAGCAGCAGATTACG
CGCAGAAAAAAAGGATCTCAAGAAGATCCTTTGATCTTTTCTACGGGGTCTGACGCTCAGTGGAACGAAA
ACTCACGTTAAGGGATTTTGGTCATGAGATTATCAAAAAGGATCTTCACCTAGATCCTTTTAAATTAAAA
ATGAAGTTTTAAATCAATCTAAAGTATATATGAGTAAACTTGGTCTGACAGTTACCAATGCTTAATCAGT
GAGGCACCTATCTCAGCGATCTGTCTATTTCGTTCATCCATAGTTGCCTGACTCCCCGTCGTGTAGATAA
CTACGATACGGGAGGGCTTACCATCTGGCCCCAGTGCTGCAATGATACCGCGAGACCCACGCTCACCGGC
TCCAGATTTATCAGCAATAAACCAGCCAGCCGGAAGGGCCGAGCGCAGAAGTGGTCCTGCAACTTTATCC
GCCTCCATCCAGTCTATTAATTGTTGCCGGGAAGCTAGAGTAAGTAGTTCGCCAGTTAATAGTTTGCGCA
ACGTTGTTGCCATTGCTACAGGCATCGTGGTGTCACGCTCGTCGTTTGGTATGGCTTCATTCAGCTCCGG
TTCCCAACGATCAAGGCGAGTTACATGATCCCCCATGTTGTGCAAAAAAGCGGTTAGCTCCTTCGGTCCT
CCGATCGTTGTCAGAAGTAAGTTGGCCGCAGTGTTATCACTCATGGTTATGGCAGCACTGCATAATTCTC
TTACTGTCATGCCATCCGTAAGATGCTTTTCTGTGACTGGTGAGTACTCAACCAAGTCATTCTGAGAATA
GTGTATGCGGCGACCGAGTTGCTCTTGCCCGGCGTCAATACGGGATAATACCGCGCCACATAGCAGAACT
TTAAAAGTGCTCATCATTGGAAAACGTTCTTCGGGGCGAAAACTCTCAAGGATCTTACCGCTGTTGAGAT
CCAGTTCGATGTAACCCACTCGTGCACCCAACTGATCTTCAGCATCTTTTACTTTCACCAGCGTTTCTGG
GTGAGCAAAAACAGGAAGGCAAAATGCCGCAAAAAAGGGAATAAGGGCGACACGGAAATGTTGAATACTC
AT
